Addgene plasmid #132056: pDONR221_SLC26A6
Purpose: Gateway entry clone with codon-optimized ORF sequence for subcloning into custom expression vectors
Depositing lab: RESOLUTE Consortium & Giulio Superti-Furga. Depositing organization: CeMM Research Center for Molecular Medicine. Publication: The RESOLUTE consortium: unlocking SLC transporters for drug discovery. Superti-Furga G, Lackner D, Wiedmer T, Ingles-Prieto A, Barbosa B, Girardi E, Goldmann U, Gurtl B, Klavins K, Klimek C, Lindinger S, Lineiro-Retes E, Muller AC, Onstein S, Redinger G, Reil D, Sedlyarov V, Wolf G, Crawford M, Everley R, ... Steppan CM. Nat Rev Drug Discov. 2020 Jul;19(7):429-430. doi: 10.1038/d41573-020-00056-6. PubMed 32265506.
Backbone
  Vector backbone: pDONR221
  Backbone manufacturer: Thermo Fisher Scientific
  Backbone size w/o insert (bp): 2550
  Vector type: Mammalian Expression
Growth in bacteria
  Bacterial resistance: Kanamycin, 50 μg/mL
  Growth temperature: 37°C
  Growth strain: Stbl3
  Copy number: High Copy
Gene/Insert
  Gene/Insert name: SLC26A6 (alt name: DKFZp586E1422)
  Species: H. sapiens (human)
  Insert size (bp): 2277
  Entrez Gene: SLC26A6
  Cloning method: Gateway Cloning
  Sequencing primers: 5′ M13-fwd; 3′ M13-rev
Terms and licenses: Academic/Nonprofit Terms; Industry Terms
Depositor comments: For more information on the full Resolute plasmid collection, please see www.addgene.org/depositor-collections/re-solute/. Please provide your feedback on this plasmid to the RESOLUTE consortium by filling out their RESOLUTE repository feedback form: https://forms.office.com/Pages/ResponsePage.aspx?id=0e05yklzmkS7rjFGQL4N7z4feCLQvEJAmVcOCM_u885UN1JJRko0Ukg4TVQwNTZLOUxPQVJWT1NHUCQlQCN0PWcu
How to cite: pDONR221_SLC26A6 was a gift from RESOLUTE Consortium & Giulio Superti-Furga (Addgene plasmid # 132056 ; http://n2t.net/addgene:132056 ; RRID:Addgene_132056)
