[The description below was written by a language model from this plasmid's Addgene catalogue record and pLannotate feature annotations shown in this document.]
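Description:
pDONR221_SLC26A6 is a Gateway entry clone built on the pDONR221 backbone, carrying a codon-optimized open reading frame for human SLC26A6, a solute carrier annotated as an apical membrane chloride-bicarbonate exchanger. The sequenced plasmid is 4,827 nt, with the 2,277 bp coding sequence lying between attL1 and attL2 recombination sites. It is maintained in E. coli through a high-copy ColE1/pUC-type origin and selected with kanamycin via the aminoglycoside phosphotransferase (KanR) gene. Upstream of the attL1 site sit the rrnB T1 and T2 transcription terminators, which in this backbone insulate the insert from read-through transcription originating elsewhere in the plasmid. Short lacI and lacZα fragments detected in the same region are backbone remnants rather than functional genes, and M13 forward and reverse priming sites are listed for sequencing across the insert.

Although the catalogue classifies the vector type as mammalian expression, the feature table shows no eukaryotic promoter or polyadenylation signal driving the ORF. The only promoter annotated is a T7 promoter downstream of attL2 on the reverse strand, so the plasmid is not itself an expression construct. Instead, it serves as a shuttle: an LR Clonase reaction between the attL sites and the attR sites of a destination vector transfers the SLC26A6 ORF, in a defined orientation, into whatever expression context the user chooses, including one that supplies promoters or tags. No epitope tags or reporters are annotated in the entry clone, and the record does not state whether the ORF retains a stop codon. The plasmid belongs to a consortium collection of SLC transporter clones assembled to support systematic functional and drug-discovery studies of this protein family.
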