Features (pLannotate 1.2.2; 10 found; start..end, strand, type, name):
    121..213     +  CDS            lacI (fragment): lac repressor; lacI; The lac repressor binds to the lac operator to inhibit transcription in E. coli. This inhibition can be relieved by adding lactose or isopropyl-β-D-thiogalactopyranoside (IPTG).
    268..295     -  terminator     rrnB T2 terminator: transcription terminator T2 from the E. coli rrnB gene
    427..470     +  terminator     rrnB T1 terminator: Escherichia coli rrnB; transcription terminator T1 from the E. coli rrnB gene
    517..553     -  CDS            lacZα (fragment): LacZα fragment of β-galactosidase; lacZ fragment
    569..668     +  protein_bind   attL1: mutant version of attL; recombination site for the Gateway® LR reaction LR Clonase™
    674..2950    +  CDS            SLC26A6: S26A6_HUMAN - Experimental evidence at protein level: Swiss-Prot protein existence level 1. [Isoform 4]: Apical membrane chloride-bicarbonate exchanger. Its association with carbonic anhydrase CA2 forms a bicarbonate transport metabolon; hence maximizes the local concentration of bicarbonate at the transporter site. From Homo sapiens (Human).
   2952..3051    -  protein_bind   attL2: mutant version of attL; recombination site for the Gateway® LR reaction LR Clonase™
   3069..3087    -  promoter       T7 promoter: promoter for bacteriophage T7 RNA polymerase
   3221..4030    +  CDS            KanR: aminoglycoside phosphotransferase; aph(3')-Ia; confers resistance to kanamycin in bacteria or G418 (Geneticin®) in eukaryotes
   4177..4765    +  rep_origin     ori: high-copy-number ColE1/pMB1/pBR322/pUC origin of replication
>Addgene plasmid #132056 | pDONR221_SLC26A6 | addgene full sequence | sequence record 261921 | Addgene NGS Result
CTTTCCTGCGTTATCCCCTGATTCTGTGGATAACCGTATTACCGCCTTTGAGTGAGCTGATACCGCTCGC
CGCAGCCGAACGACCGAGCGCAGCGAGTCAGTGAGCGAGGAAGCGGAAGAGCGCCCAATACGCAAACCGC
CTCTCCCCGCGCGTTGGCCGATTCATTAATGCAGCTGGCACGACAGGTTTCCCGACTGGAAAGCGGGCAG
TGAGCGCAACGCAATTAATACGCGTACCGCTAGCCAGGAAGAGTTTGTAGAAACGCAAAAAGGCCATCCG
TCAGGATGGCCTTCTGCTTAGTTTGATGCCTGGCAGTTTATGGCGGGCGTCCTGCCCGCCACCCTCCGGG
CCGTTGCTTCACAACGTTCAAATCCGCTCCCGGCGGATTTGTCCTACTCAGGAGAGCGTTCACCGACAAA
CAACAGATAAAACGAAAGGCCCAGTCTTCCGACTGAGCCTTTCGTTTTATTTGATGCCTGGCAGTTCCCT
ACTCTCGCGTTAACGCTAGCATGGATGTTTTCCCAGTCACGACGTTGTAAAACGACGGCCAGTCTTAAGC
TCGGGCCCCAAATAATGATTTTATTTTGACTGATAGTGACCTGTTCGTTGCAACACATTGATGAGCAATG
CTTTTTTATAATGCCAACTTTGTACAAAAAAGCAGGCTCCACCATGGGACTGGCAGACGCAAGCGGACCA
AGGGATACACAGGCCCTGCTGTCCGCCACCCAGGCAATGGACCTGCGGAGAAGGGATTACCACATGGAGC
GCCCACTGCTGAATCAGGAGCACCTGGAGGAGCTGGGCCGGTGGGGATCCGCCCCACGCACACACCAGTG
GCGGACCTGGCTGCAGTGCTCTAGGGCAAGGGCATACGCACTGCTGCTGCAGCACCTGCCCGTGCTGGTG
TGGCTGCCAAGATATCCTGTGAGGGACTGGCTGCTGGGCGATCTGCTGTCCGGCCTGTCTGTGGCCATCA
TGCAGCTGCCTCAGGGCCTGGCATACGCACTGCTGGCAGGACTGCCACCCGTGTTCGGCCTGTACAGCTC
CTTCTATCCAGTGTTTATCTATTTCCTGTTTGGCACATCCCGCCACATCTCTGTGGGCACCTTTGCCGTG
ATGTCCGTGATGGTGGGCAGCGTGACCGAGTCCCTGGCACCACAGGCCCTGAACGACTCTATGATCAATG
AGACAGCAAGGGATGCAGCAAGGGTGCAGGTGGCAAGCACCCTGTCCGTGCTGGTGGGACTGTTCCAAGT
GGGACTGGGCCTGATCCACTTCGGCTTTGTGGTGACATACCTGTCCGAGCCTCTGGTGCGGGGATATACC
ACAGCAGCAGCAGTGCAGGTGTTCGTGAGCCAGCTGAAGTACGTGTTTGGCCTGCACCTGTCTAGCCACT
CTGGCCCCCTGAGCCTGATCTATACCGTGCTGGAGGTGTGCTGGAAGCTGCCTCAGTCCAAAGTGGGAAC
AGTGGTGACCGCAGCAGTGGCAGGAGTGGTGCTGGTGGTGGTGAAGCTGCTGAATGATAAGCTGCAGCAG
CAGCTGCCTATGCCAATCCCAGGAGAGCTGCTGACACTGATCGGAGCAACCGGAATCAGCTACGGAATGG
GCCTGAAGCACAGGTTCGAGGTGGACGTGGTGGGAAACATCCCAGCAGGACTGGTGCCACCAGTGGCACC
CAATACACAGCTGTTTTCTAAGCTGGTGGGAAGCGCCTTCACCATCGCAGTGGTGGGCTTTGCCATCGCC
ATCAGCCTGGGCAAGATCTTCGCCCTGAGACACGGCTATAGGGTGGACTCTAACCAGGAGCTGGTGGCCC
TGGGCCTGAGCAATCTGATCGGCGGCATCTTCCAGTGCTTTCCAGTGTCCTGTTCTATGAGCAGATCCCT
GGTGCAGGAGTCCACCGGAGGAAACTCTCAGGTGGCAGGAGCCATCTCCTCTCTGTTCATCCTGCTGATC
ATCGTGAAGCTGGGCGAGCTGTTTCACGATCTGCCAAAGGCCGTGCTGGCAGCAATCATCATCGTGAACC
TGAAGGGCATGCTGAGACAGCTGTCCGACATGAGGTCTCTGTGGAAGGCCAATAGGGCCGATCTGCTGAT
CTGGCTGGTGACCTTCACAGCCACCATCCTGCTGAACCTGGACCTGGGCCTGGTGGTGGCCGTGATCTTT
AGCCTGCTGCTGGTGGTGGTGAGAACACAGATGCCTCACTACTCCGTGCTGGGCCAGGTGCCAGACACCG
ATATCTACAGGGATGTGGCCGAGTATTCCGAGGCAAAGGAGGTGCGCGGAGTGAAGGTGTTCCGGAGCTC
CGCCACAGTGTACTTCGCCAACGCCGAGTTTTATTCTGACGCCCTGAAGCAGAGATGCGGCGTGGACGTG
GATTTTCTGATCAGCCAGAAGAAGAAGCTGCTGAAGAAGCAGGAGCAGCTGAAGCTGAAGCAGCTGCAGA
AGGAGGAGAAGCTGAGGAAGCAGGCAGCAAGCCCTAAGGGAGCATCTGTGAGCATCAACGTGAATACCAG
CCTGGAGGACATGCGGTCCAACAATGTGGAGGATTGTAAGATGATGCAGGTGTCTAGCGGCGACAAGATG
GAGGATGCCACAGCCAATGGCCAGGAGGACTCTAAGGCCCCAGATGGAAGCACCCTGAAGGCCCTGGGAC
TGCCTCAGCCAGACTTCCACTCCCTGATCCTGGATCTGGGCGCCCTGTCTTTTGTGGACACAGTGTGCCT
GAAGAGCCTGAAGAACATCTTCCACGACTTCCGGGAGATCGAGGTGGAGGTGTATATGGCAGCATGTCAC
AGCCCAGTGGTGTCCCAGCTGGAGGCAGGACACTTCTTTGACGCCTCCATCACAAAGAAGCACCTGTTCG
CCTCTGTGCACGATGCCGTGACCTTTGCCCTGCAGCACCCCAGACCTGTGCCAGACTCTCCTGTGAGCGT
GACCAGGCTGGACCCAGCTTTCTTGTACAAAGTTGGCATTATAAGAAAGCATTGCTTATCAATTTGTTGC
AACGAACAGGTCACTATCAGTCAAAATAAAATCATTATTTGCCATCCAGCTGATATCCCCTATAGTGAGT
CGTATTACATGGTCATAGCTGTTTCCTGGCAGCTCTGGCCCGTGTCTCAAAATCTCTGATGTTACATTGC
ACAAGATAAAAATATATCATCATGAACAATAAAACTGTCTGCTTACATAAACAGTAATACAAGGGGTGTT
ATGAGCCATATTCAACGGGAAACGTCGAGGCCGCGATTAAATTCCAACATGGATGCTGATTTATATGGGT
ATAAATGGGCTCGCGATAATGTCGGGCAATCAGGTGCGACAATCTATCGCTTGTATGGGAAGCCCGATGC
GCCAGAGTTGTTTCTGAAACATGGCAAAGGTAGCGTTGCCAATGATGTTACAGATGAGATGGTCAGACTA
AACTGGCTGACGGAATTTATGCCTCTTCCGACCATCAAGCATTTTATCCGTACTCCTGATGATGCATGGT
TACTCACCACTGCGATCCCCGGAAAAACAGCATTCCAGGTATTAGAAGAATATCCTGATTCAGGTGAAAA
TATTGTTGATGCGCTGGCAGTGTTCCTGCGCCGGTTGCATTCGATTCCTGTTTGTAATTGTCCTTTTAAC
AGCGATCGCGTATTTCGTCTCGCTCAGGCGCAATCACGAATGAATAACGGTTTGGTTGATGCGAGTGATT
TTGATGACGAGCGTAATGGCTGGCCTGTTGAACAAGTCTGGAAAGAAATGCATAAACTTTTGCCATTCTC
ACCGGATTCAGTCGTCACTCATGGTGATTTCTCACTTGATAACCTTATTTTTGACGAGGGGAAATTAATA
GGTTGTATTGATGTTGGACGAGTCGGAATCGCAGACCGATACCAGGATCTTGCCATCCTATGGAACTGCC
TCGGTGAGTTTTCTCCTTCATTACAGAAACGGCTTTTTCAAAAATATGGTATTGATAATCCTGATATGAA
TAAATTGCAGTTTCATTTGATGCTCGATGAGTTTTTCTAATCAGAATTGGTTAATTGGTTGTAACACTGG
CAGAGCATTACGCTGACTTGACGGGACGGCGCAAGCTCATGACCAAAATCCCTTAACGTGAGTTACGCGT
CGTTCCACTGAGCGTCAGACCCCGTAGAAAAGATCAAAGGATCTTCTTGAGATCCTTTTTTTCTGCGCGT
AATCTGCTGCTTGCAAACAAAAAAACCACCGCTACCAGCGGTGGTTTGTTTGCCGGATCAAGAGCTACCA
ACTCTTTTTCCGAAGGTAACTGGCTTCAGCAGAGCGCAGATACCAAATACTGTTCTTCTAGTGTAGCCGT
AGTTAGGCCACCACTTCAAGAACTCTGTAGCACCGCCTACATACCTCGCTCTGCTAATCCTGTTACCAGT
GGCTGCTGCCAGTGGCGATAAGTCGTGTCTTACCGGGTTGGACTCAAGACGATAGTTACCGGATAAGGCG
CAGCGGTCGGGCTGAACGGGGGGTTCGTGCACACAGCCCAGCTTGGAGCGAACGACCTACACCGAACTGA
GATACCTACAGCGTGAGCTATGAGAAAGCGCCACGCTTCCCGAAGGGAGAAAGGCGGACAGGTATCCGGT
AAGCGGCAGGGTCGGAACAGGAGAGCGCACGAGGGAGCTTCCAGGGGGAAACGCCTGGTATCTTTATAGT
CCTGTCGGGTTTCGCCACCTCTGACTTGAGCGTCGATTTTTGTGATGCTCGTCAGGGGGGCGGAGCCTAT
GGAAAAACGCCAGCAACGCGGCCTTTTTACGGTTCCTGGCCTTTTGCTGGCCTTTTGCTCACATGTT
