>Addgene plasmid #132056 | pDONR221_SLC26A6 | depositor partial sequence | sequence record 253512 | Codon-optimized ORF of SLC26A6
ATGGGACTGGCAGACGCAAGCGGACCAAGGGATACACAGGCCCTGCTGTCCGCCACCCAGGCAATGGACC
TGCGGAGAAGGGATTACCACATGGAGCGCCCACTGCTGAATCAGGAGCACCTGGAGGAGCTGGGCCGGTG
GGGATCCGCCCCACGCACACACCAGTGGCGGACCTGGCTGCAGTGCTCTAGGGCAAGGGCATACGCACTG
CTGCTGCAGCACCTGCCCGTGCTGGTGTGGCTGCCAAGATATCCTGTGAGGGACTGGCTGCTGGGCGATC
TGCTGTCCGGCCTGTCTGTGGCCATCATGCAGCTGCCTCAGGGCCTGGCATACGCACTGCTGGCAGGACT
GCCACCCGTGTTCGGCCTGTACAGCTCCTTCTATCCAGTGTTTATCTATTTCCTGTTTGGCACATCCCGC
CACATCTCTGTGGGCACCTTTGCCGTGATGTCCGTGATGGTGGGCAGCGTGACCGAGTCCCTGGCACCAC
AGGCCCTGAACGACTCTATGATCAATGAGACAGCAAGGGATGCAGCAAGGGTGCAGGTGGCAAGCACCCT
GTCCGTGCTGGTGGGACTGTTCCAAGTGGGACTGGGCCTGATCCACTTCGGCTTTGTGGTGACATACCTG
TCCGAGCCTCTGGTGCGGGGATATACCACAGCAGCAGCAGTGCAGGTGTTCGTGAGCCAGCTGAAGTACG
TGTTTGGCCTGCACCTGTCTAGCCACTCTGGCCCCCTGAGCCTGATCTATACCGTGCTGGAGGTGTGCTG
GAAGCTGCCTCAGTCCAAAGTGGGAACAGTGGTGACCGCAGCAGTGGCAGGAGTGGTGCTGGTGGTGGTG
AAGCTGCTGAATGATAAGCTGCAGCAGCAGCTGCCTATGCCAATCCCAGGAGAGCTGCTGACACTGATCG
GAGCAACCGGAATCAGCTACGGAATGGGCCTGAAGCACAGGTTCGAGGTGGACGTGGTGGGAAACATCCC
AGCAGGACTGGTGCCACCAGTGGCACCCAATACACAGCTGTTTTCTAAGCTGGTGGGAAGCGCCTTCACC
ATCGCAGTGGTGGGCTTTGCCATCGCCATCAGCCTGGGCAAGATCTTCGCCCTGAGACACGGCTATAGGG
TGGACTCTAACCAGGAGCTGGTGGCCCTGGGCCTGAGCAATCTGATCGGCGGCATCTTCCAGTGCTTTCC
AGTGTCCTGTTCTATGAGCAGATCCCTGGTGCAGGAGTCCACCGGAGGAAACTCTCAGGTGGCAGGAGCC
ATCTCCTCTCTGTTCATCCTGCTGATCATCGTGAAGCTGGGCGAGCTGTTTCACGATCTGCCAAAGGCCG
TGCTGGCAGCAATCATCATCGTGAACCTGAAGGGCATGCTGAGACAGCTGTCCGACATGAGGTCTCTGTG
GAAGGCCAATAGGGCCGATCTGCTGATCTGGCTGGTGACCTTCACAGCCACCATCCTGCTGAACCTGGAC
CTGGGCCTGGTGGTGGCCGTGATCTTTAGCCTGCTGCTGGTGGTGGTGAGAACACAGATGCCTCACTACT
CCGTGCTGGGCCAGGTGCCAGACACCGATATCTACAGGGATGTGGCCGAGTATTCCGAGGCAAAGGAGGT
GCGCGGAGTGAAGGTGTTCCGGAGCTCCGCCACAGTGTACTTCGCCAACGCCGAGTTTTATTCTGACGCC
CTGAAGCAGAGATGCGGCGTGGACGTGGATTTTCTGATCAGCCAGAAGAAGAAGCTGCTGAAGAAGCAGG
AGCAGCTGAAGCTGAAGCAGCTGCAGAAGGAGGAGAAGCTGAGGAAGCAGGCAGCAAGCCCTAAGGGAGC
ATCTGTGAGCATCAACGTGAATACCAGCCTGGAGGACATGCGGTCCAACAATGTGGAGGATTGTAAGATG
ATGCAGGTGTCTAGCGGCGACAAGATGGAGGATGCCACAGCCAATGGCCAGGAGGACTCTAAGGCCCCAG
ATGGAAGCACCCTGAAGGCCCTGGGACTGCCTCAGCCAGACTTCCACTCCCTGATCCTGGATCTGGGCGC
CCTGTCTTTTGTGGACACAGTGTGCCTGAAGAGCCTGAAGAACATCTTCCACGACTTCCGGGAGATCGAG
GTGGAGGTGTATATGGCAGCATGTCACAGCCCAGTGGTGTCCCAGCTGGAGGCAGGACACTTCTTTGACG
CCTCCATCACAAAGAAGCACCTGTTCGCCTCTGTGCACGATGCCGTGACCTTTGCCCTGCAGCACCCCAG
ACCTGTGCCAGACTCTCCTGTGAGCGTGACCAGGCTG
